Addgene plasmid #57481: mEos3.2-Rad21-C-18
Purpose: Localization: Centromere, Excitation: 507 / 572, Emission: 516 / 580
Depositing lab: Michael Davidson. Depositing organization: Florida State University, Tallahassee.
Backbone
  Vector backbone: mEos3.2-C1
  Backbone size w/o insert (bp): 4750
  Vector type: Mammalian Expression
  Selectable markers: Neomycin (select with G418)
Growth in bacteria
  Bacterial resistance: Kanamycin, 50 μg/mL
  Growth temperature: 37°C
  Growth strain: DH5alpha
  Copy number: High Copy
Gene/Insert
  Gene/Insert name: Rad21 (alt name: NM_006265.2)
  Species: H. sapiens (human)
  Entrez Gene: RAD21 (a.k.a. CDLS4, HR21, HRAD21, MCD1, MGS, NXP1, SCC1, hHR21)
  Promoter: CMV
  Tag / fusion protein: mEos3.2 (N terminal on backbone)
  Cloning method: Unknown
  Sequencing primers: 5′ CMV-F; 3′ SV40pA-R
Terms and licenses: Academic/Nonprofit Terms; Industry Terms
Depositor comments: . Excitation = 507 / 572; Emission = 516 / 580
How to cite: mEos3.2-Rad21-C-18 was a gift from Michael Davidson (Addgene plasmid # 57481 ; http://n2t.net/addgene:57481 ; RRID:Addgene_57481)
