[The description below was written by a language model from this plasmid's Addgene catalogue record.]
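Description:
mEos3.2-Rad21-C-18 is a mammalian expression plasmid built on the mEos3.2-C1 backbone (about 4.75 kb without the insert) that encodes human RAD21 fused to the photoconvertible fluorescent protein mEos3.2. The fluorescent protein is supplied by the backbone and sits at the N terminus of the fusion, so RAD21 is placed downstream of mEos3.2. The "18" in the name probably denotes the length of the linker between the two, although the record does not say so. Transcription is driven by the CMV promoter, a strong constitutive promoter in most mammalian cell lines, and the listed 3′ sequencing primer implies an SV40 polyadenylation signal after the coding region. The plasmid is maintained at high copy in E. coli under kanamycin selection, and it carries a neomycin resistance marker that allows G418 selection of stably transfected mammalian cells. No feature table is provided, so the origin of replication and other backbone elements are not documented, and the cloning method is recorded as unknown.

RAD21 (also known as SCC1 or MCD1) is a core subunit of the cohesin complex that holds sister chromatids together, and the record gives the expected localization of the fusion as the centromere. mEos3.2 is a monomeric green-to-red photoconvertible protein. The two recorded excitation/emission pairs, 507/516 nm and 572/580 nm, correspond to its green and converted red states. The construct therefore serves as a localization marker for live or fixed cell imaging of RAD21. Photoconversion also makes it suitable for tracking selected protein populations and for single-molecule localization microscopy such as PALM.
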