>Addgene plasmid #57481 | mEos3.2-Rad21-C-18 | depositor partial sequence | sequence record 88614 | insert sequence
GCATGCTAGTGACGTCAGATCCGCTAGCGCTACCGGTCGCCACCATGAGTGCGATTAAGCCAGACATGAA
GATCAAACTCCGTATGGAAGGCAACGTAAACGGGCACCACTTTGTGATCGACGGAGATGGTACAGGCAAG
CCTTTTGAGGGAAAACAGAGTATGGATCTTGAAGTCAAAGAGGGCGGACCTCTGCCTTTTGCCTTTGATA
TCCTGACCACTGCATTCCATTACGGCAACAGGGTATTCGCCAAATATCCAGACAACATACAAGACTATTT
TAAGCAGTCGTTTCCTAAGGGGTATTCGTGGGAACGAAGCTTGACTTTCGAAGACGGGGGCATTTGCAAC
GCCAGAAACGACATAACAATGGAAGGGGACACTTTCTATAATAAAGTTCGATTTTATGGTACCAACTTTC
CCGCCAATGGTCCAGTTATGCAGAAGAAGACGCTGAAATGGGAGCCCTCCACTGAGAAAATGTATGTGCG
TGATGGAGTGCTGACGGGTGATATTGAGATGGCTTTGTTGCTTGAAGGAAATGCCCATTACCGATGTGAC
TTCAGAACTACTTACAAAGCTAAGGAGAAGGGTGTCAAGTTACCAGGCGCCCACTTTGTGGACCACTGCA
TTGAGATTTTAAGCCATGACAAAGATTACAACAAGGTTAAGCTGTATGAGCATGCTGTTGCTCATTCTGG
ATTGCCTGACAATGCCAGACGATCCGGACTCAGATCTCGAGGAAGCGGCGGATCTGGGTCCGGCAGCTCC
GGCAGCTTCTACGCACATTTTGTTCTCAGTAAAAGAGGGCCTCTGGCCAAAATTTGGCTAGCGGCCCATT
GGGATAAGAAGCTAACCAAAGCCCATGTGTTCGAGTGTAATTTAGAGAGCAGCGTGGAGAGTATCATCTC
ACCAAAGGTGAAAATGGCATTACGGACATCAGGACATCTCTTACTGGGAGTAGTTCGAATCTATCACAGG
AAAGCCAAATACCTTCTTGCAGACTGTAATGAAGCATTCATTAAGATAAAGATGGCTTTTCGGCCAGGTG
TGGTTGACCTGCCTGAGGAAAATCGGGAAGCAGCTTATAATGCCATTACTTTACCTGAAGAATTTCATGA
CTTTGATCAGCCACTGCCTGACTTAGATGACATCGATGTGGCCCAGCAGTTCAGCTTGAATCAGAGTAGA
GTGGAAGAGATAACCATGAGAGAAGAAGTTGGGAACATCAGTATTTTACAAGAAAATGATTTTGGTGATT
TTGGAATGGATGATCGTGAGATAATGAGAGAAGGCAGTGCTTTTGAGGATGACGACATGTTAGTAAGCAC
TACTACTTCTAACCTCCTATTAGAGTCTGAACAGAGCACCAGCAATCTGAATGAGAAAATTAACCATTTA
GAATATGAAGATCAATATAAGGATGATAATTTTGGAGAAGGAAATGATGGTGGAATATTAGATGACAAAC
TTATTAGTAATAATGATGGCGGTATCTTTGATGATCCCCCTGCCCTCTCTGAGGCAGGGGTGATGTTGCC
AGAGCAGCCTGCACATGACGATATGGATGAGGATGATAATGTATCAATGGGTGGGCCTGATAGTCCTGAT
TCAGTGGATCCCGTTGAACCAATGCCAACCATGACTGATCAAACAACACTTGTTCCAAATGAGGAAGAAG
CATTTGCATTGGAGCCTATTGATATAACTGTTAAAGAAACAAAAGCCAAGAGGAAGAGGAAGCTAATTGT
TGACAGTGTCAAAGAGTTGGATAGCAAGACAATTAGAGCCCAACTTAGTGATTATTCAGATATTGTTACT
ACTTTGGATCTGGCACCGCCCACCAAGAAATTGATGATGTGGAAAGAGACAGGAGGAGTAGAAAAACTGT
TTTCTTTACCTGCTCAGCCTTTGTGGAATAACAGACTACTGAAGCTCTTTACACGCTGTCTTACACCGCT
TGTACCAGAAGACCTTAGAAAAAGGAGGAAAGGAGGAGAGGCAGATAATTTGGATGAATTCCTCAAAGAA
TTTGAAAATCCAGAGGTTCCTAGAGAGGACCAGCAACAGCAGCATCAGCAGCGTGATGTTATCGATGAGC
CCATTATTGAAGAGCCAAGCCGCCTCCAGGAGTCAGTGATGGAGGCCAGCAGAACAAACATAGATGAGTC
AGCTATGCCTCCACCACCACCTCAGGGAGTTAAGCGAAAAGCTGGACAAATTGACCCAGAGCCTGTGATG
CCTCCTCAGCAGGTAGAGCAGATGGAAATACCACCTGTAGAGCTTCCCCCAGAAGAACCTCCAAATATCT
GTCAGCTAATACCAGAGTTAGAACTTCTGCCAGAAAAAGAGAAGGAGAAAGAGAAGGAAAAAGAAGATGA
TGAAGAGGAAGAGGATGAAGATGCATCAGGGGGCGATCAAGATCAGGAAGAAAGAAGATGGAACAAAAGG
ACTCAGCAGATGCTTCATGGTCTTCAGCGTGCTCTTGCTAAAACTGGAGCTGAATCTATCAGTTTGCTTG
AGTTATGTCGAAATACGAACAGAAAACAAGCTGCCGCAAAGTTCTACAGCTTCTTGGTTCTTAAAAAGCA
GCAAGCTATTGAGCTGACACAGGAAGAACCGTACAGTGACATCATCGCAACACCTGGACCAAGGTTCCAT
ATTATATAAGGTACCGCGGGCCCGGGATCCACCGGATCTAGATAACTGATCATAATCAGCCATACCAC
