>Addgene plasmid #57481 | mEos3.2-Rad21-C-18 | addgene partial sequence | sequence record 147084 | AllEos-F 5'-GGAGAAGGGTGTCAAGTTAC-3'
GCCATGACAAAGATTACAACAAGGTTAAGCTGTATGAGCATGCTGTTGCTCATTCTGGATTGCCTGACAA
TGCCAGACGATCCGGACTCAGATCTCGAGGAAGCGGCGGATCTGGGTCCGGCAGCTCCGGCAGCTTCTAC
GCACATTTTGTTCTCAGTAAAAGAGGGCCTCTGGCCAAAATTTGGCTAGCGGCCCATTGGGATAAGAAGC
TAACCAAAGCCCATGTGTTCGAGTGTAATTTAGAGAGCAGCGTGGAGAGTATCATCTCACCAAAGGTGAA
AATGGCATTACGGACATCAGGACATCTCTTACTGGGAGTAGTTCGAATCTATCACAGGAAAGCCAAATAC
CTTCTTGCAGACTGTAATGAAGCATTCATTAAGATAAAGATGGCTTTTCGGCCAGGTGTGGTTGACCTGC
CTGAGGAAAATCGGGAAGCAGCTTATAATGCCATTACTTTACCTGAAGAATTTCATGACTTTGATCAGCC
ACTGCCTGACTTAGATGACATCGATGTGGCCCAGCAGTTCAGCTTGAATCAGAGTAGAGTGGAAGAGATA
ACCATGAGAGAAGAAGTTGGGAACATCAGTATTTTACAAGAAAATGATTTTGGTGATTTTGGAATGGATG
ATCGTGAGATAATGAGAGAAGGCAGTGCTTTTGAGGATGACGACATGTTAGTAAGCACTACTACTTCTAA
CCTCCTATTAGAGTCTGAACAGAGCACCAGCAATCTGAATGAGAAAATTA
